>Addgene plasmid #221193 | pTE5419_p3WJdB-glcO36 | addgene full sequence | sequence record 441880 | Addgene NGS Result
TTTTCCGAAGGTAACTGGCTTCAGCAGAGCGCAGATACCAAATACTGTTCTTCTAGTGTAGCCGTAGTTA
GGCCACCACTTCAAGAACTCTGTAGCACCGCCTACATACCTCGCTCTGCTAATCCTGTTACCAGTGGCTG
CTGCCAGTGGCGATAAGTCGTGTCTTACCGGGTTGGACTCAAGACGATAGTTACCGGATAAGGCGCAGCG
GTCGGGCTGAACGGGGGGTTCGTGCACACAGCCCAGCTTGGAGCGAACGACCTACACCGAACTGAGATAC
CTACAGCGTGAGCTATGAGAAAGCGCCACGCTTCCCGAAGGGAGAAAGGCGGACAGGTATCCGGTAAGCG
GCAGGGTCGGAACAGGAGAGCGCACGAGGGAGCTTCCAGGGGGAAACGCCTGGTATCTTTATAGTCCTGT
CGGGTTTCGCCACCTCTGACTTGAGCGTCGATTTTTGTGATGCTCGTCAGGGGGGCGGAGCCTATGGAAA
AACGCCAGCAACGCGGCCTTTTTACGGTTCCTGGCCTTTTGCTGGCCTTTTGCTCACATGTTCTTTCCTG
CGTTATCCCCTGATTCTGTGGATAACCGTGCGGCCGCAACACGTCTCGAGTAGGAGTAATACGACTCACT
ATAGGGATGTGGTCTGAAAATTATACCAAGAATGCAGGGCAGAATGCCCACATACTCTGATGATCCGAGA
CGGTCGGGTCCAGATATTCGTATCTGTCGAGTAGAGTGTGGGCTCGGATCATTCATGGCAAGAGACGGTC
GGGTCCAGATATTCGTATCTGTCGAGTAGAGTGTGGGCTCTTGCCATGTGTATGTGGGGCTTAATAGCAT
AACCCCTTGGGGCCTCTAAACGGGTCTTGAGGGGTTTTTTGCGCTTGTTGGAGACGAGCTGCGGCCGCGA
TTATCAAAAAGGATCTTCACCTAGATCCTTTTAAATTAAAAATGAAGTTTTAAATCAATCTAAAGTATAT
ATGAGTAAACTTGGTCTGACAGTTACCAATGCTTAATCAGTGAGGCACCTATCTCAGCGATCTGTCTATT
TCGTTCATCCATAGTTGCCTGACTCCCCGTCGTGTAGATAACTACGATACGGGAGGGCTTACCATCTGGC
CCCAGTGCTGCAATGATACCGCGGGACCCACGCTCACCGGCTCCAGATTTATCAGCAATAAACCAGCCAG
CCGGAAGGGCCGAGCGCAGAAGTGGTCCTGCAACTTTATCCGCCTCCATCCAGTCTATTAATTGTTGCCG
GGAAGCTAGAGTAAGTAGTTCGCCAGTTAATAGTTTGCGCAACGTTGTTGCCATTGCTACAGGCATCGTG
GTGTCACGCTCGTCGTTTGGTATGGCTTCATTCAGCTCCGGTTCCCAACGATCAAGGCGAGTTACATGAT
CCCCCATGTTGTGCAAAAAAGCGGTTAGCTCCTTCGGTCCTCCGATCGTTGTCAGAAGTAAGTTGGCCGC
AGTGTTATCACTCATGGTTATGGCAGCACTGCATAATTCTCTTACTGTCATGCCATCCGTAAGATGCTTT
TCTGTGACTGGTGAGTACTCAACCAAGTCATTCTGAGAATAGTGTATGCGGCGACCGAGTTGCTCTTGCC
CGGCGTCAATACGGGATAATACCGCGCCACATAGCAGAACTTTAAAAGTGCTCATCATTGGAAAACGTTC
TTCGGGGCGAAAACTCTCAAGGATCTTACCGCTGTTGAGATCCAGTTCGATGTAACCCACTCGTGCACCC
AACTGATCTTCAGCATCTTTTACTTTCACCAGCGTTTCTGGGTGAGCAAAAACAGGAAGGCAAAATGCCG
CAAAAAAGGGAATAAGGGCGACACGGAAATGTTGAATACTCATACTCTTCCTTTTTCAATATTATTGAAG
CATTTATCAGGGTTATTGTCTCATGAGCGGATACATATTTGAATGTATTTAGAAAAATAAACAAATAGGG
GTTCCGCGCACATTTCCCCGAAAAGTGCCACCTGTCATGACCAAAATCCCTTAACGTGAGTTTTCGTTCC
ACTGAGCGTCAGACCCCGTAGAAAAGATCAAAGGATCTTCTTGAGATCCTTTTTTTCTGCGCGTAATCTG
CTGCTTGCAAACAAAAAAACCACCGCTACCAGCGGTGGTTTGTTTGCCGGATCAAGAGCTACCAACTCT
Features (pLannotate 1.2.2; 5 found; start..end, strand, type, name):
    617..635     +  promoter       T7 promoter: promoter for bacteriophage T7 RNA polymerase
    835..881     +  terminator     T7 terminator: transcription terminator for bacteriophage T7 RNA polymerase
   1003..1863    -  CDS            AmpR: β-lactamase; bla; confers resistance to ampicillin, carbenicillin, and related antibiotics
   1864..1968    -  promoter       AmpR promoter: bla
   2071..490     +  rep_origin     ori (across the origin): high-copy-number ColE1/pMB1/pBR322/pUC origin of replication
