[The description below was written by a language model from this plasmid's Addgene catalogue record and pLannotate feature annotations shown in this document.]
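Description:
pTE5419_p3WJdB-glcO36 is a small (about 2.2 kb) synthetic-biology plasmid built on the pTE5417 backbone that serves as the source of a DNA template for a cell-free, transcription-based glycolate biosensor. It is maintained in E. coli through a ColE1/pUC-type origin of replication, annotated as high copy although the catalogue lists copy number as unknown. Selection is with ampicillin via a β-lactamase gene driven by its native bla promoter. No protein-coding payload is annotated apart from this resistance marker.

The functional cassette is a compact transcription unit consisting of a bacteriophage T7 promoter, the glcO36 operator placed immediately downstream of it, the 3WJdB reporter, and a T7 terminator. The catalogued insert is the 68 bp synthetic T7 promoter–glcO36 segment, introduced by Golden Gate cloning. The automated feature table marks only the promoter and terminator, so the operator and the reporter lying between them are not annotated individually. 3WJdB is a three-way-junction dimeric Broccoli RNA aptamer, which fluoresces on binding its dye ligand, so the output is read directly at the RNA level without translation.

The design logic is that the GlcR transcriptional regulator binds the operator and blocks T7 RNA polymerase from transcribing the reporter, and that release of the repressor in the presence of its ligand lets transcription proceed and produces a fluorescent signal. According to the record, the cassette is used as a linear DNA template in in vitro transcription reactions. The associated work applied this sensor module to detecting glycolate while prototyping a complex enzyme cascade. The "36" designation marks a particular operator variant, whose distinguishing features the record does not describe.
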