Addgene plasmid #221193: pTE5419_p3WJdB-glcO36
Purpose: GlcR module template with glcO36 operator: T7 promoDNA template of GlcR sensor with glcO36 operator: T7 promoter-glcO36-3WJdB reporter-T7 terminator linear DNA tter-glcO36-3WJdB reporter-T7 terminator
Depositing lab: Tobias Erb. Depositing organization: Max Planck Institute for Terrestrial Microbiology. Publication: In vitro transcription-based biosensing of glycolate for prototyping of a complex enzyme cascade. Barthel S, Brenker L, Diehl C, Bohra N, Giaveri S, Paczia N, Erb TJ. Synth Biol (Oxf). 2024 Sep 20;9(1):ysae013. doi: 10.1093/synbio/ysae013. eCollection 2024. PubMed 39399720.
Backbone
  Vector backbone: pTE5417
  Vector type: Bacterial Expression, Synthetic Biology
Growth in bacteria
  Bacterial resistance: Ampicillin, 100 μg/mL
  Growth temperature: 37°C
  Growth strain: DH5alpha
  Copy number: Unknown
Gene/Insert
  Gene/Insert name: T7 promoter-glcO36 (alt name: GlcR sensor template)
  Species: Synthetic
  Insert size (bp): 68
  Promoter: T7 promoter with downstream glcO36 operator
  Cloning method: Golden Gate
  Sequencing primers: 5′ CGGTTCCTGGCCTTTTGC; 3′ GATAGGTGCCTCACTGATTAAGC
Terms and licenses: Academic/Nonprofit Terms; Industry Terms: Not Available to Industry
Depositor comments: Please visit https://doi.org/10.1101/2024.04.26.591264 for bioRxiv preprint.
How to cite: pTE5419_p3WJdB-glcO36 was a gift from Tobias Erb (Addgene plasmid # 221193 ; http://n2t.net/addgene:221193 ; RRID:Addgene_221193)
